Addgene plasmid #55786: pcDNA SF-HERC2 F3
Purpose: Expresses N-terminal 3xFLAG/STREP tagged HERC2 (1700-2700aa)
Depositing lab: David Chan. Depositing organization: California Institute of Technology. Publication: Degradation of the Deubiquitinating Enzyme USP33 is Mediated by p97 and the Ubiquitin Ligase HERC2. Chan NC, den Besten W, Sweredoski MJ, Hess S, Deshaies RJ, Chan DC. J Biol Chem. 2014 May 22. pii: jbc.M114.569392. 10.1074/jbc.M114.569392 PubMed 24855649.
Backbone
  Vector backbone: pcDNA3.1+
  Backbone manufacturer: Invitrogen
  Backbone size w/o insert (bp): 5500
  Total vector size (bp): 8625
  Modifications to backbone: The following sequence encoding 3xFLAG/STREP tag was cloned into the NheI/BamHI sites of pcDNA3.1(+): GCTAGCACGCGTCCACCATG gactacaaagaccatgacggtgattataaagatcatgacatcgattacaaggatgacgatgacaag GGGTCGGCCTGGAGCCACCCGCAGTTCGAAAAA GGATCC
  Vector type: Mammalian Expression
  Selectable markers: Neomycin (select with G418)
Growth in bacteria
  Bacterial resistance: Ampicillin, 100 μg/mL
  Growth temperature: 37°C
  Growth strain: DH5alpha
  Copy number: High Copy
Gene/Insert
  Gene/Insert name: 3xFLAG tagged HERC2 (1700aa-2700aa) (alt name: HERC2)
  Species: H. sapiens (human)
  Insert size (bp): 3100
  GenBank ID: NM_004667.5
  Entrez Gene: HERC2 (a.k.a. D15F37S1, MRT38, SHEP1, jdf2, p528)
  Promoter: CMV
  Tag / fusion protein: 3xFLAG (N terminal on insert); STREP (N terminal on insert)
  Cloning method: Restriction Enzyme; 5′ cloning site XhoI (not destroyed); 3′ cloning site PmeI (not destroyed)
  Sequencing primers: 5′ CGC AAA TGG GCG GTA GGC GTG; 3′ TAG AAG GCA CAG TCG AGG C
Terms and licenses: Academic/Nonprofit Terms; Industry Terms: Not Available to Industry
How to cite: pcDNA SF-HERC2 F3 was a gift from David Chan (Addgene plasmid # 55786 ; http://n2t.net/addgene:55786 ; RRID:Addgene_55786)
