[The description below was written by a language model from this plasmid's Addgene catalogue record.]
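Description:
pcDNA SF-HERC2 F3 is a mammalian expression plasmid built on the pcDNA3.1(+) backbone, with a recorded total size of about 8.6 kb. It is propagated in E. coli as a high-copy plasmid under ampicillin selection, and it carries a neomycin resistance marker, so transfected mammalian cells can be selected with G418 if stable expression is wanted. No feature table accompanies the record, so other backbone elements are not itemised here.

The payload is a fragment of human HERC2, a very large HECT-domain E3 ubiquitin ligase, covering residues 1700 to 2700 (insert of roughly 3.1 kb). Expression is driven by the CMV promoter, which gives strong constitutive transcription in most mammalian cell lines. The backbone was modified by placing a cassette with a start codon followed by a tandem 3xFLAG and STREP tag between the NheI and BamHI sites of the polylinker. The HERC2 fragment was then cloned downstream using XhoI and PmeI, both of which remain intact, so the protein is produced with both tags at its N-terminus. The 3xFLAG epitope supports sensitive detection by immunoblotting and immunoprecipitation, while the STREP tag allows affinity capture on streptavidin-derived resins, and the two can be combined for sequential purification.

The "F3" designation suggests that this is one of a series of HERC2 fragments. Such a series is typically used to map which region of a large protein mediates an interaction. The associated work concerns degradation of the deubiquitinating enzyme USP33 mediated by p97 and HERC2, which fits use of this construct in pull-down and binding studies. The record does not state which specific experiments it was used for.
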