>Addgene plasmid #55786 | pcDNA SF-HERC2 F3 | addgene partial sequence | sequence record 92324 | CMV-F 5'-CGCAAATGGGCGGTAGGCGTG-3'
CTATATAAGCAGAGCTCTCTGGCTAACTAGAGAACCCACTGCTTACTGGCTTATCGAAATTAATACGACT
CACTATAGGGAGACCCAAGCTGGCTAGCACGCGTCCACCATGGACTACAAAGACCATGACGGTGATTATA
AAGATCATGACATCGATTACAAGGATGACGATGACAAGGGGTCGGCCTGGAGCCACCCGCAGTTCGAAAA
AGGATCCACTAGTCCAGTGTGGTGGAATTCTGCAGATATCCAGCACAGTGGCGGCCGCTCGAGTATTCCT
GAGGGAATCGATATAGGGGAACCTCTTACTGATTGTTTAAAGGATGTTGATTTGATCCCGCCTTTTAATC
GGATGCTGCTGGAAGTCACCTTTGGCAAGCTGTACGCTTGGGCTGTACAGAACATTCGAAATGTTTTGAT
GGATGCCAGTGCCAAATTTAAAGAGCTTGGTATCCAGCCGGTTCCCCTGCAAACCATCACCAATGAGAAC
CCGTCAGGACCGAGCCTGGGGACCATCCCGCAAGCCCGCTTCCTCCTGGTGATGCTCAGCATGCTCACCC
TGCAGCACGGCGCAAACAACCTCGACCTTCTGCTCAATTCCGGCATGCTGGCCCTCACGCAGACGGCACT
GCGCCTGATTGGCCCCAGTTGTGACAACGTTGAGGAAGATATGAATGCTTCTGCTCAAGGTGCTTCTGCC
ACAGTTTTGGAAGAAACAAGGAAGGAAACGGCTCCTGTGCAGCTCCCTGTTTCAGGACCAGAACTGGCTG
CCATGATGAAGATTGGAACAAGGGTCATGAGAGGTGTGGACTGGAAATGGGGCGATCAGGATGGGCCTCC
TCCAGGCCTAGGCCGCGTGATTGGTGAGCTGGGAGAGGACGGATGGATAAGAGTCCAGTGGGACACAGGC
AGCACCAACTCCTACAGGATGGGGAAAGAAGGAAAATACGACCTCAAGCTGGCAGAGCTGCCGGCTGCTG
CACAGCCCTCAGCAGAGGATTCGGACACAGAGGATGACTCTGAAGCCGAACAAACTGAAAGGAACATTCA
CCCCACTGCAATGATGTTTACCAGCACTATTAACTTACTGCAGACTCTTTGTCTGTCTGCTGGAGTTCAT
GCTGAA
