>Addgene plasmid #55786 | pcDNA SF-HERC2 F3 | addgene partial sequence | sequence record 92396 | BGH-rev 5'-TAGAAGGCACAGTCGAGG-3'
TTTAAACTTAGGGTACCAACTCCATTTCTGATAGCAACCCAGTCCAGTGAGACTGCTGGGGAAAGTCGAC
AATGATATCTTTTCCATTGGCACTGAAAGCCTTCACAACCCCCACACTCTGATGAGTCACAGATCCCCAT
TTGTATTTTGGTGTGGTGACAGAGGCTTTGACCCGCACTTTATCACCAATCTTGATGTGAGAAGAAGAAC
TTGGTGGAGGATAGCCTATAAGTTCCACATGAATGTACCTAACCCAGTAGGTGCCCCCTTTCTGCTGCCA
GTCACACTGCACATTGAGATCATGCAATCCATCTCTGTCCAGCTTGATGACTTTGCCAACATCACCTTCG
CACACTTCTTCATACGCTCGGCAGCATCTAACCATCATTCCCACCTGAATATTCTCTCTCACATATACAG
CATAATCATCATTACTCAAGAAATCAGCTCGTTTTTTGTACGTCTGGCTCTCCGTCACAACAGCACCAGT
AGACATGGAGTAGGCGGCATCATCCACGTCCTCCACCACCTCCTCGTCAGAATACTCGTCGGACACCGTG
TCTGCATCTGAGAGCTCCGTGACCTGTATGTCGGAGTGGTCCAGCAGCCACCCGACCAAGGCTTCCACAC
CAGGCAAGCTGGATGCATTCCCGGAAGCACCAGTGAGAGACTTCAGGGCAAACTCGATGTTCCTTCTGGA
AAATCCCATCTCCATGAGCTGCACCACGATCGGCAGAGCGGGAACGGGCGACTGCTTGCGCCTCTTCACT
CTGGCAGGGCGGATGTGCTGCACGGCGACAGGCGTGGTGGCCTCACTGGAGCTGCAGTCTTCAAATCCTG
GGCTCGAAGGGTGAGTGGACTCCACAGCCAAGCACTGGCAAACGGCCAGTGCAGCAGCCTCAAGTTCCTG
TTTATCAAATATGGCCTTCACAGGAGACGGCTGGGTGGCCGAGGCCAGCAGCTGCTGCAAGAGGATCATG
GGGGGCTGCGGCCCTTCAGGAGACATGTCCCCAAGGTCAGGTGATACCACTGCTCCATCATCTGTGTGAA
CAGTTCCAGTCTCCTGAACAGCTGGCTGAGACAGGATCTGCCGCAGTTTATCCTGGTGGGA
